>Addgene plasmid #186894 | pTRE3G-human cGASdeltaN R255E-HA | addgene full sequence | sequence record 366485 | Addgene NGS Result
TCATAGCCCATATATGGAGTTCCGCGTTACATAACTTACGGTAAATGGCCCGCCTGGCTGACCGCCCAAC
GACCCCCGCCCATTGACGTCAATAATGACGTATGTTCCCATAGTAACGCCAATAGGGACTTTCCATTGAC
GTCAATGGGTGGAGTATTTACGGTAAACTGCCCACTTGGCAGTACATCAAGTGTATCATATGCCAAGTAC
GCCCCCTATTGACGTCAATGACGGTAAATGGCCCGCCTGGCATTATGCCCAGTACATGACCTTATGGGAC
TTTCCTACTTGGCAGTACATCTACGTATTAGTCATCGCTATTACCATGGTGATGCGGTTTTGGCAGTACA
TCAATGGGCGTGGATAGCGGTTTGACTCACGGGGATTTCCAAGTCTCCACCCCATTGACGTCAATGGGAG
TTTGTTTTGGCACCAAAATCAACGGGACTTTCCAAAATGTCGTAACAACTCCGCCCCATTGACGCAAATG
GGCGGTAGGCGTGTACGGTGGGAGGTCTATATAAGCAGAGCTCAATAAAAGAGCCCACAACCCCTCACTC
GGCGCGCCAGTCTTCCGATAGACTGCGTCGCCCGGGTACCCGTATTCCCAATAAAGCCTCTTGCTGTTTG
CATCCGAATCGTGGTCTCGCTGTTCCTTGGGAGGGTCTCCTCTGAGTGATTGACTACCCACGACGGGGGT
CTTTCATTTGGGGGCTCGTCCGGGATTTGGAGACCCCTGCCCAGGGACCACCGACCCACCACCGGGAGGT
AAGCTGGCCAGCAACTTATCTGTGTCTGTCCGATTGTCTAGTGTCTATGTTTGATGTTATGCGCCTGCGT
CTGTACTAGTTAGCTAACTAGCTCTGTATCTGGCGGACCCGTGGTGGAACTGACGAGTTCTGAACACCCG
GCCGCAACCCTGGGAGACGTCCCAGGGACTTTGGGGGCCGTTTTTGTGGCCCGACCTGAGGAAGGGAGTC
GATGTGGAATCCGACCCCGTCAGGATATGTGGTTCTGGTAGGAGACGAGAACCTAAAACAGTTCCCGCCT
CCGTCTGAATTTTTGCTTTCGGTTTGGAACCGAAGCCGCGCGTCTTGTCTGCTGCAGCGCTGCAGCATCG
TTCTGTGTTGTCTCTGTCTGACTGTGTTTCTGTATTTGTCTGAAAATTAGGGCCAGACTGTTACCACTCC
CTTAAGTTTGACCTTAGGTCACTGGAAAGATGTCGAGCGGATCGCTCACAACCAGTCGGTAGATGTCAAG
AAGAGACGTTGGGTTACCTTCTGCTCTGCAGAATGGCCAACCTTTAACGTCGGATGGCCGCGAGACGGCA
CCTTTAACCGAGACCTCATCACCCAGGTTAAGATCAAGGTCTTTTCACCTGGCCCGCATGGACACCCAGA
CCAGGTCCCCTACATCGTGACCTGGGAAGCCTTGGCTTTTGACCCCCCTCCCTGGGTCAAGCCCTTTGTA
CACCCTAAGCCTCCGCCTCCTCTTCCTCCATCCGCCCCGTCTCTCCCCCTTGAACCTCCTCGTTCGACCC
CGCCTCGATCCTCCCTTTATCCAGCCCTCACTCCTTCTCTAGGCGCCGGAATTGAAGATCTCGATGAGGC
CCTTTCGTCTTCACTCGAGTTTACTCCCTATCAGTGATAGAGAACGTATGAAGAGTTTACTCCCTATCAG
TGATAGAGAACGTATGCAGACTTTACTCCCTATCAGTGATAGAGAACGTATAAGGAGTTTACTCCCTATC
AGTGATAGAGAACGTATGACCAGTTTACTCCCTATCAGTGATAGAGAACGTATCTACAGTTTACTCCCTA
TCAGTGATAGAGAACGTATATCCAGTTTACTCCCTATCAGTGATAGAGAACGTATGTCGAGGTAGGCGTG
TACGGTGGGCGCCTATAAAAGCAGAGCTCGTTTAGTGAACCGTCAGATCGCCTGGAGCAATTCCACAACA
CTTTTGTCTTATACTTGGATCCGCCACCATGCCTGGGGCCTCGAAGCTCCGGGCGGTTTTGGAGAAGTTG
AAGCTCAGCCGCGATGATATCTCCACGGCGGCGGGGATGGTGAAAGGGGTTGTGGACCACCTGCTGCTCA
GACTGAAGTGCGACTCCGCGTTCAGAGGCGTCGGGCTGCTGAACACCGGGAGCTACTATGAGCACGTGAA
GATTTCTGCACCTAATGAATTTGATGTCATGTTTAAACTGGAAGTCCCCAGAATTCAACTAGAAGAATAT
TCCAACACTCGTGCATATTACTTTGTGAAATTTAAAGAAAATCCGAAAGAAAATCCTCTGAGTCAGTTTT
TAGAAGGTGAAATATTATCAGCTTCTAAGATGCTGTCAAAGTTTAGGAAAATCATTAAGGAAGAAATTAA
CGACATTAAAGATACAGATGTCATCATGAAGAGGAAAAGAGGAGGGAGCCCTGCTGTAACACTTCTTATT
AGTGAAAAAATATCTGTGGATATAACCCTGGCTTTGGAATCAAAAAGTAGCTGGCCTGCTAGCACCCAAG
AAGGCCTGCGCATTCAAAACTGGCTTTCAGCAAAAGTTAGGAAGCAACTACGACTAAAGCCATTTTACCT
TGTACCCAAGCATGCAAAGGAAGGAAATGGTTTCCAAGAAGAAACATGGCGGCTATCCTTCTCTCACATC
GAAAAGGAAATTTTGAACAATCATGGAAAATCTAAAACGTGCTGTGAAAACAAAGAAGAGAAATGTTGCA
GGAAAGATTGTTTAAAACTAATGAAATACCTTTTAGAACAGCTGAAAGAAAGGTTTAAAGACAAAAAACA
TCTGGATAAATTCTCTTCTTATCATGTGAAAACTGCCTTCTTTCACGTATGTACCCAGAACCCTCAAGAC
AGTCAGTGGGACCGCAAAGACCTGGGCCTCTGCTTTGATAACTGCGTGACATACTTTCTTCAGTGCCTCA
GGACAGAAAAACTTGAGAATTATTTTATTCCTGAATTCAATCTATTCTCTAGCAACTTAATTGACAAAAG
AAGTAAAGAATTTCTGACAAAGCAAATTGAATATGAAAGAAACAATGAGTTTCCAGTTTTTGATGAATTT
TACCCATACGATGTTCCAGATTACGCTTGAGCGGCCGCGCCGGCGGGCCCGAATTCTACCGGGTAGGGGA
GGCGCTTTTCCCAAGGCAGTCTGGAGCATGCGCTTTAGCAGCCCCGCTGGGCACTTGGCGCTACACAAGT
GGCCTCTGGCCTCGCACACATTCCACATCCACCGGTAGGCGCCAACCGGCTCCGTTCTTTGGTGGCCCCT
TCGCGCCACCTTCTACTCCTCCCCTAGTCAGGAAGTTCCCCCCCGCCCCGCAGCTCGCGTCGTGCAGGAC
GTGACAAATGGAAGTAGCACGTCTCACTAGTCTCGTGCAGATGGACAGCACCGCTGAGCAATGGAAGCGG
GTAGGCCTTTGGGGCAGCGGCCAATAGCAGCTTTGCTCCTTCGCTTTCTGGGCTCAGAGGCTGGGAAGGG
GTGGGTCCGGGGGCGGGCTCAGGGGCGGGGCGGGCGCCCGAAGGTCCTCCGGAGGCCCGGCATTCTGCAC
GCTTCAAAAGCGCACGTCTGCCGCGCTGTTCTCCTCTTCCTCATCTCCGGGCCTTTCGACCTGCAGCCCA
AGCTTACCATGACCGAGTACAAGCCCACGGTGCGCCTCGCCACCCGCGACGACGTCCCCAGGGCCGTACG
CACCCTCGCCGCCGCGTTCGCCGACTACCCCGCCACGCGCCACACCGTCGATCCGGACCGCCACATCGAG
CGGGTCACCGAGCTGCAAGAACTCTTCCTCACGCGCGTCGGGCTCGACATCGGCAAGGTGTGGGTCGCGG
ACGACGGCGCCGCGGTGGCGGTCTGGACCACGCCGGAGAGCGTCGAAGCGGGGGCGGTGTTCGCCGAGAT
CGGCCCGCGCATGGCCGAGTTGAGCGGTTCCCGGCTGGCCGCGCAGCAACAGATGGAAGGCCTCCTGGCG
CCGCACCGGCCCAAGGAGCCCGCGTGGTTCCTGGCCACCGTCGGCGTCTCGCCCGACCACCAGGGCAAGG
GTCTGGGCAGCGCCGTCGTGCTCCCCGGAGTGGAGGCGGCCGAGCGCGCCGGGGTGCCCGCCTTCCTGGA
GACCTCCGCGCCCCGCAACCTCCCCTTCTACGAGCGGCTCGGCTTCACCGTCACCGCCGACGTCGAGGTG
CCCGAAGGACCGCGCACCTGGTGCATGACCCGCAAGCCCGGTGCCTGACGCCCGCCCCACGACCCGCAGC
GCCCGACCGAAAGGAGCGCACGACCCCATGCATCGGCGTCTCGAGATATCAGTGGTCCAGGCTCTAGTTT
TGACTCAACAATATCACCAGCTGAAGCCTATAGAGTACGAGCCATAGATAAAATAAAAGATTTTATTTAG
TCTCCAGAAAAAGGGGGGAATGAAAGACCCCACCTGTAGGTTTGGCAAGCTAGCTTAAGTAACGCCATTT
TGCAAGGCATGGAAAAATACATAACTGAGAATAGAGAAGTTCAGATCAAGGTCAGGAACAGATGGAACAG
GGTCGACCCTAGAGAACCATCAGATGTTTCCAGGGTGCCCCAAGGACCTGAAATGACCCTGTGCCTTATT
TGAACTAACCAATCAGTTCGCTTCTCGCTTCTGTTCGCGCGCTTCTGCTCCCCGAGCTCAATAAAAGAGC
CCACAACCCCTCACTCGGGGCGCCAGTCCTCCGATTGACTGAGTCGCCCGGGTACCCGTGTATCCAATAA
ACCCTCTTGCAGTTGCATCCGACTTGTGGTCTCGCTGTTCCTTGGGAGGGTCTCCTCTGAGTGATTGACT
ACCCGTCAGCGGGGGTCTTTCATTTGGGGGCTCGTCCGGGATCGGGAGACCCCTGCCCAGGGACCACCGA
CCCACCACCGGGAGGTAAGCTGGCTGCCTCGCGCGTTTCGGTGATGACGGTGAAAACCTCTGACACATGC
AGCTCCCGGAGACGGTCACAGCTTGTCTGTAAGCGGATGCCGGGAGCAGACAAGCCCGTCAGGGCGCGTC
AGCGGGTGTTGGCGGGTGTCGGGGCGCAGCCATGACCCAGTCACGTAGCGATAGCGGAGTGTAGATCCGG
CTGTGGAATGTGTGTCAGTTAGGGTGTGGAAAGTCCCCAGGCTCCCCAGCAGGCAGAAGTATGCAAAGCA
TGCATCTCAATTAGTCAGCAACCAGGTGTGGAAAGTCCCCAGGCTCCCCAGCAGGCAGAAGTATGCAAAG
CATGCATCTCAATTAGTCAGCAACCATAGTCCCGCCCCTAACTCCGCCCATCCCGCCCCTAACTCCGCCC
AGTTCCGCCCATTCTCCGCCCCATGGCTGACTAATTTTTTTTATTTATGCAGAGGCCGAGGCCGCCTCGG
CCTCTGAGCTATTCCAGAAGTAGTGAGGAGGCTTTTTTGGAGGCCTAGGCTTTTGCAAAAAGCTTACTGG
CTTAACTATGCGGCATCAGAGCAGATTGTACTGAGAGTGCACCATATGCGGTGTGAAATACCGCACAGAT
GCGTAAGGAGAAAATACCGCATCAGGCGCTCTTCCGCTTCCTCGCTCACTGACTCGCTGCGCTCGGTCGT
TCGGCTGCGGCGAGCGGTATCAGCTCACTCAAAGGCGGTAATACGGTTATCCACAGAATCAGGGGATAAC
GCAGGAAAGAACATGTGAGCAAAAGGCCAGCAAAAGGCCAGGAACCGTAAAAAGGCCGCGTTGCTGGCGT
TTTTCCATAGGCTCCGCCCCCCTGACGAGCATCACAAAAATCGACGCTCAAGTCAGAGGTGGCGAAACCC
GACAGGACTATAAAGATACCAGGCGTTTCCCCCTGGAAGCTCCCTCGTGCGCTCTCCTGTTCCGACCCTG
CCGCTTACCGGATACCTGTCCGCCTTTCTCCCTTCGGGAAGCGTGGCGCTTTCTCATAGCTCACGCTGTA
GGTATCTCAGTTCGGTGTAGGTCGTTCGCTCCAAGCTGGGCTGTGTGCACGAACCCCCCGTTCAGCCCGA
CCGCTGCGCCTTATCCGGTAACTATCGTCTTGAGTCCAACCCGGTAAGACACGACTTATCGCCACTGGCA
GCAGCCACTGGTAACAGGATTAGCAGAGCGAGGTATGTAGGCGGTGCTACAGAGTTCTTGAAGTGGTGGC
CTAACTACGGCTACACTAGAAGGACAGTATTTGGTATCTGCGCTCTGCTGAAGCCAGTTACCTTCGGAAA
AAGAGTTGGTAGCTCTTGATCCGGCAAACAAACCACCGCTGGTAGCGGTGGTTTTTTTGTTTGCAAGCAG
CAGATTACGCGCAGAAAAAAAGGATCTCAAGAAGATCCTTTGATCTTTTCTACGGGGTCTGACGCTCAGT
GGAACGAAAACTCACGTTAAGGGATTTTGGTCATGAGATTATCAAAAAGGATCTTCACCTAGATCCTTTT
AAATTAAAAATGAAGTTTTAAATCAATCTAAAGTATATATGAGTAAACTTGGTCTGACAGTTACCAATGC
TTAATCAGTGAGGCACCTATCTCAGCGATCTGTCTATTTCGTTCATCCATAGTTGCCTGACTCCCCGTCG
TGTAGATAACTACGATACGGGAGGGCTTACCATCTGGCCCCAGTGCTGCAATGATACCGCGAGACCCACG
CTCACCGGCTCCAGATTTATCAGCAATAAACCAGCCAGCCGGAAGGGCCGAGCGCAGAAGTGGTCCTGCA
ACTTTATCCGCCTCCATCCAGTCTATTAATTGTTGCCGGGAAGCTAGAGTAAGTAGTTCGCCAGTTAATA
GTTTGCGCAACGTTGTTGCCATTGCTGCAGGCATCGTGGTGTCACGCTCGTCGTTTGGTATGGCTTCATT
CAGCTCCGGTTCCCAACGATCAAGGCGAGTTACATGATCCCCCATGTTGTGCAAAAAAGCGGTTAGCTCC
TTCGGTCCTCCGATCGTTGTCAGAAGTAAGTTGGCCGCAGTGTTATCACTCATGGTTATGGCAGCACTGC
ATAATTCTCTTACTGTCATGCCATCCGTAAGATGCTTTTCTGTGACTGGTGAGTACTCAACCAAGTCATT
CTGAGAATAGTGTATGCGGCGACCGAGTTGCTCTTGCCCGGCGTCAACACGGGATAATACCGCGCCACAT
AGCAGAACTTTAAAAGTGCTCATCATTGGAAAACGTTCTTCGGGGCGAAAACTCTCAAGGATCTTACCGC
TGTTGAGATCCAGTTCGATGTAACCCACTCGTGCACCCAACTGATCTTCAGCATCTTTTACTTTCACCAG
CGTTTCTGGGTGAGCAAAAACAGGAAGGCAAAATGCCGCAAAAAAGGGAATAAGGGCGACACGGAAATGT
TGAATACTCATACTCTTCCTTTTTCAATATTATTGAAGCATTTATCAGGGTTATTGTCTCATGAGCGGAT
ACATATTTGAATGTATTTAGAAAAATAAACAAATAGGGGTTCCGCGCACATTTCCCCGAAAAGTGCCACC
TGACGTCTAAGAAACCATTATTATCATGACATTAACCTATAAAAATAGGCGTATCACGAGGCCCTTTCGT
CTTCAAGAATTAGCTTGGCCATTGCATACGTTGTATCCATATCATAATATGTACATTTATATTGGCTCAT
GTCCAACATTACCGCCATGTTGACATTGATTATTGACTAGTTATTAATAGTAATCAATTACGGGGTCATT
AGT
Features (pLannotate 1.2.2; 19 found; start..end, strand, type, name):
    329..532     +  promoter       CMV promoter: human cytomegalovirus (CMV) immediate early promoter
    533..708     +  LTR            5' LTR (truncated): truncated long terminal repeat from Moloney murine sarcoma virus
    830..1104    +  misc_feature   MESV Ψ (fragment): packaging signal of murine embryonic stem cell virus
   1171..1587    +  CDS            gag (truncated): truncated Moloney murine leukemia virus (MMLV) gag gene lacking the start codon
   1627..1976    +  promoter       TRE3GV promoter: 3rd-generation Tet-responsive promoter that can be activated by binding of Tet-On® 3G, optimized for retroviral and lentiviral vectors
   1992..3080    +  CDS            CGAS (fragment): CGAS_HUMAN - Also known as C6orf150 From Homo sapiens (Human).
   3081..3108    +  CDS            3xHA (fragment): three tandem HA epitope tags
   3141..3628    +  promoter       PGK promoter: mouse phosphoglycerate kinase 1 promoter
   3649..4248    +  CDS            PuroR: puromycin N-acetyltransferase; pac from Streptomyces alboniger; confers resistance to puromycin
   4315..4387    +  CDS            env (fragment): murine leukemia virus gPr80 envelope polyprotein precursor; env; proteolytically cleaved into gp70SU and p15TM subunits
   4429..4854    +  LTR            3' LTR (ΔU3): self-inactivating 3' long terminal repeat (LTR) from Moloney murine leukemia virus
   4923..4963    +  CDS            rop (fragment): Rop protein, which maintains plasmids at low copy number; rop
   5065..5103    +  misc_feature   bom (fragment): basis of mobility region from pBR322
   5120..5449    +  promoter       SV40 promoter: SV40 enhancer and early promoter
   5455..5556    +  misc_feature   bom (fragment): basis of mobility region from pBR322
   5742..6330    -  rep_origin     ori: high-copy-number ColE1/pMB1/pBR322/pUC origin of replication
   6501..7361    -  CDS            AmpR: β-lactamase; bla; confers resistance to ampicillin, carbenicillin, and related antibiotics
   7362..7466    -  promoter       AmpR promoter: bla
   7652..328     +  enhancer       CMV enhancer (across the origin): human cytomegalovirus immediate early enhancer
