[The description below was written by a language model from this plasmid's Addgene catalogue record and pLannotate feature annotations shown in this document.]
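Description:
pTRE3G-human cGASdeltaN R255E-HA is a self-inactivating gammaretroviral transfer vector built on the pRetroX-TRE3G backbone for doxycycline-dependent expression of a mutant human cGAS in mammalian cells after retroviral transduction. In bacteria it is maintained through a high-copy ColE1/pUC-type origin and selected with ampicillin via the β-lactamase gene. The sequenced plasmid is about 7.7 kb.

The viral genome is transcribed in packaging cells from a hybrid 5′ end in which the CMV enhancer and promoter are fused to a truncated 5′ LTR. This is followed by the Ψ packaging signal and a truncated, start-codon-less gag segment that aids encapsidation. A U3-deleted 3′ LTR inactivates LTR promoter activity after integration, so the internal promoters control expression. The first of these, TRE3G in its retrovirus-optimised form, is essentially silent until bound by the Tet-On 3G transactivator in the presence of doxycycline. That transactivator is not annotated on this plasmid and must be supplied separately. TRE3G drives a Kozak-preceded open reading frame encoding human cGAS residues 160–522, which lacks the N-terminal domain and carries the R255E substitution. Downstream, a mouse PGK promoter drives puromycin N-acetyltransferase for selection of transduced cells.

The record is inconsistent in two places. The tag field places the HA epitope at the N terminus, but the insert name and the feature table, where the HA sequence directly follows the cGAS coding region, indicate a C-terminal tag. The linked Entrez gene, Adamts1, also does not match the annotated cGAS insert. The associated study concerns species-specific self-DNA detection by mammalian cGAS enzymes, but the record does not state the functional effect of R255E.
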