Addgene plasmid #186894: pTRE3G-human cGASdeltaN R255E-HA
Purpose: Doxycycline-dependent expression of human cGAS gene (with R255E mutation) in mammalian cells by retroviral transduction
Depositing lab: Jonathan Kagan. Depositing organization: Boston Children's Hospital. Publication: Species-specific self-DNA detection mechanisms by mammalian cyclic GMP-AMP synthases. Mosallanejad K, Kennedy SN, Bahleda KM, Slavik KM, Zhou W, Govande AA, Hancks DC, Kranzusch PJ, Kagan JC. Sci Immunol. 2023 Jan 20;8(79):eabp9765. doi: 10.1126/sciimmunol.abp9765. Epub 2023 Jan 20. PubMed 36662885.
Backbone
  Vector backbone: pRetroX-TRE3G Vector
  Backbone manufacturer: Takara Bio
  Backbone size w/o insert (bp): 6600
  Vector type: Retroviral
  Selectable markers: Puromycin
Growth in bacteria
  Bacterial resistance: Ampicillin, 100 μg/mL
  Growth temperature: 37°C
  Growth strain: NEB Stable
  Copy number: High Copy
Gene/Insert
  Gene/Insert name: Human cGAS truncation mutant (160-522 a.a.) with R255E mutation and C-terminal HA tag (alt names: cGAS; cGASdeltaN)
  Species: H. sapiens (human), Synthetic
  Insert size (bp): 1128
  Mutation: N-terminal truncation, R255E
  Entrez Gene: Adamts1 (a.k.a. ADAM-TS1, ADAMTS, ADAMTS-1, C3-C5, METH-1, METH1)
  Promoter: TRE3G
  Tag / fusion protein: HA (N terminal on insert)
  Cloning method: Ligation Independent Cloning
  Sequencing primers: 5′ pCEP_Fw (agagctcgtttagtgaaccg); 3′ MSCV_Rv (cagcggggctgctaaagcgcatgc)
Terms and licenses: Academic/Nonprofit Terms; Industry Terms: Not Available to Industry
Depositor comments: Contains Kozak sequence (gccacc) before start codon. Please visit https://www.biorxiv.org/content/10.1101/2022.03.09.483681v2 for bioRxiv preprint.
How to cite: pTRE3G-human cGASdeltaN R255E-HA was a gift from Jonathan Kagan (Addgene plasmid # 186894 ; http://n2t.net/addgene:186894 ; RRID:Addgene_186894)
